>Addgene plasmid #136285 | pLB038 - PHS1∆P | addgene full sequence | sequence record 270696 | Addgene NGS Result
GACGAAAGGGCCTCGTGATACGCCTATTTTTATAGGTTAATGTCATGATAATAATGGTTTCTTAGACGTC
AGGTGGCACTTTTCGGGGAAATGTGCGCGGAACCCCTATTTGTTTATTTTTCTAAATACATTCAAATATG
TATCCGCTCATGAGACAATAACCCTGATAAATGCTTCAATAATATTGAAAAAGGAAGAGTATGAGTATTC
AACATTTCCGTGTCGCCCTTATTCCCTTTTTTGCGGCATTTTGCCTTCCTGTTTTTGCTCACCCAGAAAC
GCTGGTGAAAGTAAAAGATGCTGAAGATCAGTTGGGTGCACGAGTGGGTTACATCGAACTGGATCTCAAC
AGCGGTAAGATCCTTGAGAGTTTTCGCCCCGAAGAACGTTTTCCAATGATGAGCACTTTTAAAGTTCTGC
TATGTGGCGCGGTATTATCCCGTATTGACGCCGGGCAAGAGCAACTCGGTCGCCGCATACACTATTCTCA
GAATGACTTGGTTGAGTACTCACCAGTCACAGAAAAGCATCTTACGGATGGCATGACAGTAAGAGAATTA
TGCAGTGCTGCCATAACCATGAGTGATAACACTGCGGCCAACTTACTTCTGACAACGATCGGAGGACCGA
AGGAGCTAACCGCTTTTTTGCACAACATGGGGGATCATGTAACTCGCCTTGATCGTTGGGAACCGGAGCT
GAATGAAGCCATACCAAACGACGAGCGTGACACCACGATGCCTGTAGCAATGGCAACAACGTTGCGCAAA
CTATTAACTGGCGAACTACTTACTCTAGCTTCCCGGCAACAATTAATAGACTGGATGGAGGCGGATAAAG
TTGCAGGACCACTTCTGCGCTCGGCCCTTCCGGCTGGCTGGTTTATTGCTGATAAATCTGGAGCCGGTGA
GCGTGGCTCTCGAGGTATCATTGCAGCACTGGGGCCAGATGGTAAGCCCTCCCGTATCGTAGTTATCTAC
ACGACGGGGAGTCAGGCAACTATGGATGAACGAAATAGACAGATCGCTGAGATAGGTGCCTCACTGATTA
AGCATTGGTAACTGTCAGACCAAGTTTACTCATATATACTTTAGATTGATTTAAAACTTCATTTTTAATT
TAAAAGGATCTAGGTGAAGATCCTTTTTGATAATCTCATGACCAAAATCCCTTAACGTGAGTTTTCGTTC
CACTGAGCGTCAGACCCCGTAGAAAAGATCAAAGGATCTTCTTGAGATCCTTTTTTTCTGCGCGTAATCT
GCTGCTTGCAAACAAAAAAACCACCGCTACCAGCGGTGGTTTGTTTGCCGGATCAAGAGCTACCAACTCT
TTTTCCGAAGGTAACTGGCTTCAGCAGAGCGCAGATACCAAATACTGTTCTTCTAGTGTAGCCGTAGTTA
GGCCACCACTTCAAGAACTCTGTAGCACCGCCTACATACCTCGCTCTGCTAATCCTGTTACCAGTGGCTG
CTGCCAGTGGCGATAAGTCGTGTCTTACCGGGTTGGACTCAAGACGATAGTTACCGGATAAGGCGCAGCG
GTCGGGCTGAACGGGGGGTTCGTGCACACAGCCCAGCTTGGAGCGAACGACCTACACCGAACTGAGATAC
CTACAGCGTGAGCTATGAGAAAGCGCCACGCTTCCCGAAGGGAGAAAGGCGGACAGGTATCCGGTAAGCG
GCAGGGTCGGAACAGGAGAGCGCACGAGGGAGCTTCCAGGGGGAAACGCCTGGTATCTTTATAGTCCTGT
CGGGTTTCGCCACCTCTGACTTGAGCGTCGATTTTTGTGATGCTCGTCAGGGGGGCGGAGCCTATGGAAA
AACGCCAGCAACGCGGCCTTTTTACGGTTCCTGGCCTTTTGCTGGCCTTTTGCTCACATGTTCTTTCCTG
CGTTATCCCCTGATTCTGTGGATAACCGTATTACCGCCTTTGAGTGAGCTGATACCGCTCGCCGCAGCCG
AACGACCGAGCGCAGCGAGTCAGTGAGCGAGGAAGCGGAAGAGCGCCCAATACGCAAACCGCCTCTCCCC
GCGCGTTGGCCGATTCATTAATGCAGCTGGCACGACAGGTTTCCCGACTGGAAAGCGGGCAGTGAGCGCA
ACGCAATTAATGTGAGTTAGCTCACTCATTAGGCACCCCAGGCTTTACACTTTATGCTTCCGGCTCGTAT
GTTGTGTGGAATTGTGAGCGGATAACAATTTCACACGAGCTATTTAGGTGACACTATAGAAGTGAAGCTT
GGTCTCAGGCTCAACAATGGTCACTAGTGCAGGAGAGAGGAATACTGATCCTAAAAGTCCACCAAGTAGG
CAGAGTTCAGAGATTAGTTTGTGGGAAAGGCTTGGTAAAGCTTCTACTGTGGATATTGATTCGAGCTGTT
TTTCATGGAATATGTTGTCTTCACTTCATCATACTGAACATAGTAGTAGCACTGATCATTCTGAAGAAGA
CCAGAGTAAACCACTTGAGGTTACTGTGAATTCTGGAGGAGTTGTTTTCTTTGCCCTGTTCAATAGTTCC
AGCTCTGAAGATGCCTCTCGTAAGGAAGAAGCAGCAGTTATTAAATTTGCATCATCGAGGATGGCCACGC
AATCAGAACGTCTAGGTTATGAGTTTTCCAAGTGGCTAGGGGTGCAGATTCCGCAGGCTAGAGTAATTCA
CAGCTGTAATCCTGAGTGGACACTGATCAAAGAAGCCACTGAAAAAGCACAAGCTAAAGCGACTTCGGAG
GGGGACGAGGTTGGTGAAATGACATGTTCAGAACTTCTGGAAGCCCTTGAGCTCAGCCGTTGTCTTCTCT
TAATGAGTTATGTTCATGGATGTCCAATGCTGGAGAGCATGAGTAGTTTTGAAACTGAAGAAAAAGCAGA
GAGAGCTGCTGCAGCTCTAGGGAGAATCTTGGTGTTAGATCTAGTAATTAGGAATGAAGACAGATTACCG
TGTCGTCAGCTGAGATGGCGTGGCAACCCGGCAAATCTGTTACTGACAGACAGAATTGTGTCTTCTGCAA
AGCATCATGAATGTTCATTTGATGAAGCTTTTGATTCCGCCATCAAACGGTACCATCCAAAGGACTATAG
ATCCATTCAAAGGGAAAGAAGAGCTTCTTCCGTAGATAGCAGATCCAGGTTGAGTATCAGTGATCAAATG
TTAGTCTCACAGGCTTCTGATTTTTCTGATATAACGGAATCACCTAGATCATATGATACTGGTTTAATGA
GTCCAATGTCTGATAGATCAGTAGCTGCCGATTTTCACCTCGTTGCCATAGACTCGGGTGTTCCACGGCG
GCCTCCTGCTGGAAAACGGGCAAGCGACCAAGAAATTTATCCAAGATTAGTTGAGTTACTCCTCAATAGT
AGCCAATATTCTTCGAATTTGTTACATGAAATAACAGAAGGAAGTTTAGGATATCCACAGGCAGAAGATG
GTGAAGAAACATCTAATGTTCGATCTGTAGTAACACCAGTTGTACGCGAGTTTCGAAATGGTTTCCGAGC
TGGTCTTAGGGATTTGCAAGAGTTTCACATCTTCCTTGTCACCCTTCATCAGAAATTAGATGTGTTGCTT
CGGGCATTTTTTAGTATGATGGACAAAACAATGTGTGCAGATTTTGACAGAGAAGACTTTGCTGTTCCTG
AGTCACCTTCACATACTCATGGGCATGAGGTGAATCATTATCCATCTCCCTCAAAAGATCGGGTGCCTAG
TGATAACAGCTCTGATCACAGTGAGTCAGATATGCAAAAATCAGTTCCTAGGACACCAAATTCAGAAAAC
AAAGAAGACGGGTCTTCGCCTAAGTCACGTGAAAGTTGGCACGGAAGATCCGGTAAAGGTGGAGAATCTC
TTAGCAGTCAGCGTTTGGCAGCAAAGCTCCGTGACTTCCATAAGTTTGCAAAGGTTGATGCTGAGTCTAA
TAAAGAACTAGACCAGTGGAATGAAACACTGCGGAATGAAGTGATGAAACTTTGCCAAGAGAACGGTTTC
AACACTGGTTTTTTTGAGGGCAGTGATAATAACAGTTGCACAGATGCTTATGAGCTAAAGGTTAGACTTG
AGCATATTCTTGAGAGGATATCATTGATTAGCAAAGCTGCTAATTCAGTGAGACCGAATTCTCGCCCTAT
AGTGAGTCGTATTACCTGGCCGTCGTTTTACAACGTCGTGACTGGGAAAACCCTGGCGTTACCCAACTTA
ATCGCCTTGCAGCACATCCCCCTTTCGCCAGCTGGCGTAATAGCGAAGAGGCCCGCACCGATCGCCCTTC
CCAACAGTTGCGCAGCCTGAATGGCGAATGGCGCCTGATGCGGTATTTTCTCCTTACGCATCTGTGCGGT
ATTTCACACCGCATATGGTGCACTCTCAGTACAATCTGCTCTGATGCCGCATAGTTAAGCCAGCCCCGAC
ACCCGCCAACACCCGCTGACGCGCCCTGACGGGCTTGTCTGCTCCCGGCATCCGCTTACAGACAAGCTGT
GACCGTCTCCGGGAGCTGCATGTGTCAGAGGTTTTCACCGTCATCACCGAAACGCGCGA
Features (pLannotate 1.2.2; 11 found; start..end, strand, type, name):
     96..200     +  promoter       AmpR promoter: bla
    201..1061    +  CDS            AmpR: β-lactamase; bla; confers resistance to ampicillin, carbenicillin, and related antibiotics
   1232..1820    +  rep_origin     ori: high-copy-number ColE1/pMB1/pBR322/pUC origin of replication
   2003..2095    +  CDS            lacI (fragment): lac repressor; lacI; The lac repressor binds to the lac operator to inhibit transcription in E. coli. This inhibition can be relieved by adding lactose or isopropyl-β-D-thiogalactopyranoside (IPTG).
   2108..2129    +  protein_bind   CAP binding site: CAP binding activates transcription in the presence of cAMP. E. coli catabolite activator protein
   2144..2174    +  promoter       lac promoter: promoter for the E. coli lac operon
   2182..2198    +  protein_bind   lac operator: The lac repressor binds to the lac operator to inhibit transcription in E. coli. This inhibition can be relieved by adding lactose or isopropyl-β-D-thiogalactopyranoside (IPTG). lac repressor encoded by lacI
   2212..2230    +  promoter       SP6 promoter: promoter for bacteriophage SP6 RNA polymerase
   2257..4218    +  CDS            PHS1 (fragment): DPHS1_ARATH - Experimental evidence at protein level: Swiss-Prot protein existence level 1. Probable dual specificity phosphatase that binds and dephosphorylates MPK18, modulating the organization and dynamics of cortical microtubules. Acts as negative regulator of abscisic acid (ABA) signaling during seed germination and light-induced stomata aperture. From Arabidopsis thaliana (Mouse-ear cress).
   4304..4403    -  misc_feature   bom (fragment): basis of mobility region from pBR322
   4505..1       -  CDS            rop (fragment) (across the origin): Rop protein, which maintains plasmids at low copy number; rop
