[The description below was written by a language model from this plasmid's Addgene catalogue record and pLannotate feature annotations shown in this document.]
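Description:
pLB038 - PHS1∆P is a GreenGate entry vector of the C-module class, which in that Golden Gate-style plant cloning system holds the coding sequence to be assembled between promoter/N-terminal tag modules and C-terminal tag/terminator modules. It is built on the C000 backbone and totals about 4.5 kb. The plasmid is maintained in E. coli through a high-copy ColE1/pUC-type origin and is selected with ampicillin via a β-lactamase gene driven by its own promoter. The feature table also picks up backbone remnants: fragments of lacI, rop and the pBR322 bom region, plus a CAP site, lac promoter and lac operator. An SP6 promoter lies just upstream of the insert. Although catalogued as a bacterial expression vector, its stated role is as a cloning intermediate, and the record does not indicate that any of these elements is meant to drive expression of the insert.

The payload is the open reading frame of a phosphatase-inactive form of Arabidopsis thaliana PROPYZAMIDE-HYPERSENSITIVE 1 (PHS1, AT5G23720). PHS1 is annotated as a probable dual-specificity phosphatase that dephosphorylates MPK18 and influences cortical microtubule organisation and dynamics. The insert is flanked by Eco31I (BsaI-type IIS) sites that are retained, so digestion releases the fragment with module-specific overhangs for one-pot assembly into a GreenGate destination vector. The catalogue lists the insert as 1848 bp, while the automated annotation marks a partial PHS1 match spanning roughly 1.96 kb; the record does not explain this difference or say how the phosphatase activity was removed. The associated publication concerns cytoskeleton dynamics during lateral root initiation, which is consistent with using this module to build plant transgenes that perturb microtubules.
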