Addgene plasmid #136285: pLB038 - PHS1∆P
Purpose: entry vector for GreenGate cloning method, C module, open reading frame of phosphatase-inactive PROPYZAMIDE-HYPERSENSITIVE 1 (PHS1) (PHS1DP)
Depositing lab: Alexis Maizel. Depositing organization: Universitaet Heidelberg. Publication: Cytoskeleton Dynamics Are Necessary for Early Events of Lateral Root Initiation in Arabidopsis. Vilches Barro A, Stockle D, Thellmann M, Ruiz-Duarte P, Bald L, Louveaux M, von Born P, Denninger P, Goh T, Fukaki H, Vermeer JEM, Maizel A. Curr Biol. 2019 Aug 5;29(15):2443-2454.e5. doi: 10.1016/j.cub.2019.06.039. Epub 2019 Jul 18. PubMed 31327713.
Backbone
  Vector backbone: C000
  Backbone size w/o insert (bp): 2686
  Total vector size (bp): 4539
  Vector type: Bacterial Expression
Growth in bacteria
  Bacterial resistance: Ampicillin, 100 μg/mL
  Growth temperature: 37°C
  Growth strain: DH5alpha
  Copy number: High Copy
Gene/Insert
  Gene/Insert name: PHS1∆P (alt name: phosphatase-inactive PROPYZAMIDE-HYPERSENSITIVE 1 (PHS1DP))
  Species: A. thaliana (mustard weed)
  Insert size (bp): 1848
  GenBank ID: AT5G23720
  Cloning method: Restriction Enzyme; 5′ cloning site Eco31I (not destroyed); 3′ cloning site Eco31I (not destroyed)
  Sequencing primers: 5′ ATTTAGGTGACACTATAG; 3′ AATACGACTCACTATAGGG
Terms and licenses: Academic/Nonprofit Terms; Industry Terms: Not Available to Industry
How to cite: pLB038 - PHS1∆P was a gift from Alexis Maizel (Addgene plasmid # 136285 ; http://n2t.net/addgene:136285 ; RRID:Addgene_136285)
